Addgene plasmid #129364: pRSET QUEEN7mu K71A
Purpose: mutant of QUEEN-7mu
Depositing lab: Yasushi Okada. Depositing organization: RIKEN Center for Biosystems Dynamics Research, Kobe. Publication: Live cell imaging of metabolic heterogeneity by quantitative fluorescent ATP indicator protein, QUEEN-37C. Yaginuma H, Okada Y. bioRxiv 2021.10.08.463131 10.1101/2021.10.08.463131.
Backbone
  Vector backbone: pRSET B
  Vector type: Bacterial Expression
Growth in bacteria
  Bacterial resistance: Ampicillin, 100 μg/mL
  Growth temperature: 37°C
  Growth strain: DH5alpha
  Copy number: High Copy
Gene/Insert
  Gene/Insert name: QUEEN7mu K71A
  Species: Synthetic
  Cloning method: Restriction Enzyme; 5′ cloning site Unknown (unknown if destroyed)
Terms and licenses: Academic/Nonprofit Terms; Industry Terms: Not Available to Industry
Depositor comments: Depositor Adm #1214 . Please visit https://www.biorxiv.org/content/10.1101/2021.10.08.463131v1 for bioRxiv preprint.
How to cite: pRSET QUEEN7mu K71A was a gift from Yasushi Okada (Addgene plasmid # 129364 ; http://n2t.net/addgene:129364 ; RRID:Addgene_129364)
