[The description below was written by a language model from this plasmid's Addgene catalogue record and pLannotate feature annotations shown in this document.]
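Description:
pRSET QUEEN7mu K71A is a roughly 4.0 kb bacterial expression plasmid built on the pRSET B backbone, carrying a point mutant of the genetically encoded fluorescent ATP indicator QUEEN-7mu. It is maintained in E. coli at high copy from a ColE1/pUC-type origin and selected with ampicillin through the bla (AmpR) gene and its own promoter. An f1 phage origin is also present, which in principle allows single-stranded DNA production. Short lacZα and lacI fragments in the annotation appear to be backbone remnants rather than functional genes.

The expression cassette is driven by the T7 promoter followed by the phage T7 gene 10 ribosome binding site, and it ends at the T7 terminator, so expression requires a host supplying T7 RNA polymerase. The open reading frame begins with the usual pRSET N-terminal leader: a His-tag region (picked up by the annotation as a capTEV fragment), the T7 gene 10 leader peptide, and the Xpress epitope with its enterokinase cleavage site, which together support purification, detection and tag removal. The sensor itself is annotated as a green fluorescent protein (cEGFP) inserted between two fragments of the bacterial F-type ATP synthase epsilon subunit (atpC, matched to thermophilic Geobacillus/Bacillus PS3 sequences). In this design, ATP binding to the epsilon subunit alters the fluorescence properties of the embedded fluorescent protein. The record describes the construct only as a mutant of QUEEN-7mu and does not state what the K71A substitution does. It was deposited with work developing quantitative ATP indicators for live-cell imaging, and it is suited to producing recombinant sensor protein in bacteria for characterisation.
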