Features (pLannotate 1.2.2; 16 found; start..end, strand, type, name):
      1..19      +  promoter       T7 promoter: promoter for bacteriophage T7 RNA polymerase
     51..73      +  RBS            RBS: efficient ribosome binding site from bacteriophage T7 gene 10 (Olins and Rangwala, 1989)
     93..113     +  CDS            capTEV™ (fragment): composite tag for in vivo biotinylation, TEV protease cleavage, and 6xHis tagging
    114..146     +  CDS            T7 tag (gene 10 leader): leader peptide from bacteriophage T7 gene 10 promotes efficient translation in E. coli
    150..173     +  CDS            Xpress™ tag: Xpress™ epitope tag, including an enterokinase recognition and cleavage site
    180..500     +  CDS            atpC (fragment): ATPE_GEOKA - Experimental evidence at protein level: Swiss-Prot protein existence level 1. Produces ATP from ADP in the presence of a proton gradient across the membrane. From Geobacillus kaustophilus (strain HTA426).
    519..1241    +  CDS            cEGFP: cEGFP is a basic (constitutively fluorescent) green fluorescent protein published in 2008, derived from Aequorea victoria.
   1248..1319    +  CDS            atpC (fragment): ATPE_BACP3 - Experimental evidence at protein level: Swiss-Prot protein existence level 1. Produces ATP from ADP in the presence of a proton gradient across the membrane. From Bacillus sp. (strain PS3).
   1340..1389    +  CDS            SET1 (fragment): solubility-enhancement tag derived from T7 phage gene 10B
   1397..1444    +  terminator     T7 terminator: transcription terminator for bacteriophage T7 RNA polymerase
   1470..1536    +  CDS            lacZα (fragment): LacZα fragment of β-galactosidase; lacZ fragment
   1541..1969    +  rep_origin     f1 ori (sequence partly withheld): f1 bacteriophage origin of replication; arrow indicates direction of (+) strand synthesis
   2022..2126    +  promoter       AmpR promoter: bla
   2127..2987    +  CDS            AmpR: β-lactamase; bla; confers resistance to ampicillin, carbenicillin, and related antibiotics
   3158..3746    +  rep_origin     ori: high-copy-number ColE1/pMB1/pBR322/pUC origin of replication
   3929..3982    +  CDS            lacI (fragment): lac repressor; lacI; The lac repressor binds to the lac operator to inhibit transcription in E. coli. This inhibition can be relieved by adding lactose or isopropyl-β-D-thiogalactopyranoside (IPTG).
>Addgene plasmid #129364 | pRSET QUEEN7mu K71A | addgene full sequence | sequence record 259966 | Addgene NGS Result
TAATACGACTCACTATAGGGAGACCACAACGGTTTCCCTCTAGAAATAATTTTGTTTAACTTTAAGAAGG
AGATATACATATGCGGGGTTCTCATCATCATCATCATCATGGTATGGCTAGCATGACTGGTGGACAGCAA
ATGGGTCGGGATCTGTACGACGATGACGATAAGGATCCGATGAAAACGATCCACGTGAGCGTCACTACTC
CTGATGGCCCGGTGTACGAAGACGATGTTGAAATGGTCAGCGTCAAAGCGAAAAGCGGCGAGCTCGGCAT
TTTGCCGGGGCACATTCCGCTTAAGGCCCCGCTCGAGATCAGCGCGGCCCGGCTGAAAAAAGGCGGCAAA
ACGCAATACATTGCCGTCAGCGGCGGCAATTTGGAAGTCGCGCCGGACAAAGTGACGATTAACGCTCAAG
CTGCTGAACGGGCGGAGGACATTGACGTCCTCCGCGCCAAAGCGGCGAAAGAGCGGGCGGAGCGCCGCCT
GCAAAGCCAGACCCGTTACAACAGCCACAACGTCTATATCATGGCCGACAAGCAGAAGAACGGCATCAAG
GTGAACTTCAAGATCCGCCACAACATCGAGGACGGCAGCGTGCAGCTCGCCGACCACTACCAGCAGAACA
CCCCCATCGGCGACGGCCCCGTGCTGCTGCCCGACAACCACTACCTGAGCACCCAGTCCAAGCTGAGCAA
AGACCCCAACGAGAAGCGCGATCACATGGTCCTGCTGGAGTTCGTGACCGCCGCCGGGATCACTCTCGGC
ATGGACGAGCTGTACAAGGGTGGCACCGGAGGGAGCATGGTGAGCAAGGGCGAGGAGCTGTTCACCGGGG
TGGTGCCCATCCTGGTCGAGCTGGACGGCGACGTAAACGGCCACAAGTTCAGCGTGTCCGGCGAGGGCGA
GGGCGATGCCACCTACGGCAAGCTGACCCTGAAGTTCATCTGCACCACCGGCAAGCTGCCCGTGCCCTGG
CCCACCCTCGTGACCACCCTGACCTACGGCGTGCAGTGCTTCAGCCGCTACCCCGACCACATGAAGCAGC
ACGACTTCTTCAAGTCCGCCATGCCCGAAGGCTACGTCCAGGAGCGCACCATCTTCTTCAAGGACGACGG
CAACTACAAGACCCGCGCCGAGGTGAAGTTCGAGGGCGACACCCTGGTGAACCGCATCGAGCTGAAGGGC
ATCGACTTCAAGGAGGACGGCAACATCCTGGGGCACAAGCTGGAGTACAACCTGGGTGACATCGACTTCA
AACGGGCCGAACTGGCGTTAAAACGCGCCATGAACCGTTTGAGCGTTGCGGAAATGAAGTGAATTCGAAG
CTTGATCCGGCTGCTAACAAAGCCCGAAAGGAAGCTGAGTTGGCTGCTGCCACCGCTGAGCAATAACTAG
CATAACCCCTTGGGGCCTCTAAACGGGTCTTGAGGGGTTTTTTGCTGAAAGGAGGAACTATATCCGGATC
TGGCGTAATAGCGAAGAGGCCCGCACCGATCGCCCTTCCCAACAGTTGCGCAGCCTGAATGGCGAATGGG
[124 nt withheld, positions 1541-1664]
C
[91 nt withheld, positions 1666-1756]
A
[49 nt withheld, positions 1758-1806]
CCTTTGACGTTGGAGTCCACGTTCTTT
[37 nt withheld, positions 1834-1870]
ACCCTATCTCGGTCTATTCTTTTGATTTATAAGGGATTTTGCCGATTTCGGCCTATTGGTTAAAAAATGA
GCTGATTTAACAAAAATTTAACGCGAATTTTAACAAAATATTAACGCTTACAATTTAGGTGGCACTTTTC
GGGGAAATGTGCGCGGAACCCCTATTTGTTTATTTTTCTAAATACATTCAAATATGTATCCGCTCATGAG
ACAATAACCCTGATAAATGCTTCAATAATATTGAAAAAGGAAGAGTATGAGTATTCAACATTTCCGTGTC
GCCCTTATTCCCTTTTTTGCGGCATTTTGCCTTCCTGTTTTTGCTCACCCAGAAACGCTGGTGAAAGTAA
AAGATGCTGAAGATCAGTTGGGTGCACGAGTGGGTTACATCGAACTGGATCTCAACAGCGGTAAGATCCT
TGAGAGTTTTCGCCCCGAAGAACGTTTTCCAATGATGAGCACTTTTAAAGTTCTGCTATGTGGCGCGGTA
TTATCCCGTATTGACGCCGGGCAAGAGCAACTCGGTCGCCGCATACACTATTCTCAGAATGACTTGGTTG
AGTACTCACCAGTCACAGAAAAGCATCTTACGGATGGCATGACAGTAAGAGAATTATGCAGTGCTGCCAT
AACCATGAGTGATAACACTGCGGCCAACTTACTTCTGACAACGATCGGAGGACCGAAGGAGCTAACCGCT
TTTTTGCACAACATGGGGGATCATGTAACTCGCCTTGATCGTTGGGAACCGGAGCTGAATGAAGCCATAC
CAAACGACGAGCGTGACACCACGATGCCTGTAGCAATGGCAACAACGTTGCGCAAACTATTAACTGGCGA
ACTACTTACTCTAGCTTCCCGGCAACAATTAATAGACTGGATGGAGGCGGATAAAGTTGCAGGACCACTT
CTGCGCTCGGCCCTTCCGGCTGGCTGGTTTATTGCTGATAAATCTGGAGCCGGTGAGCGTGGGTCTCGCG
GTATCATTGCAGCACTGGGGCCAGATGGTAAGCCCTCCCGTATCGTAGTTATCTACACGACGGGGAGTCA
GGCAACTATGGATGAACGAAATAGACAGATCGCTGAGATAGGTGCCTCACTGATTAAGCATTGGTAACTG
TCAGACCAAGTTTACTCATATATACTTTAGATTGATTTAAAACTTCATTTTTAATTTAAAAGGATCTAGG
TGAAGATCCTTTTTGATAATCTCATGACCAAAATCCCTTAACGTGAGTTTTCGTTCCACTGAGCGTCAGA
CCCCGTAGAAAAGATCAAAGGATCTTCTTGAGATCCTTTTTTTCTGCGCGTAATCTGCTGCTTGCAAACA
AAAAAACCACCGCTACCAGCGGTGGTTTGTTTGCCGGATCAAGAGCTACCAACTCTTTTTCCGAAGGTAA
CTGGCTTCAGCAGAGCGCAGATACCAAATACTGTTCTTCTAGTGTAGCCGTAGTTAGGCCACCACTTCAA
GAACTCTGTAGCACCGCCTACATACCTCGCTCTGCTAATCCTGTTACCAGTGGCTGCTGCCAGTGGCGAT
AAGTCGTGTCTTACCGGGTTGGACTCAAGACGATAGTTACCGGATAAGGCGCAGCGGTCGGGCTGAACGG
GGGGTTCGTGCACACAGCCCAGCTTGGAGCGAACGACCTACACCGAACTGAGATACCTACAGCGTGAGCT
ATGAGAAAGCGCCACGCTTCCCGAAGGGAGAAAGGCGGACAGGTATCCGGTAAGCGGCAGGGTCGGAACA
GGAGAGCGCACGAGGGAGCTTCCAGGGGGAAACGCCTGGTATCTTTATAGTCCTGTCGGGTTTCGCCACC
TCTGACTTGAGCGTCGATTTTTGTGATGCTCGTCAGGGGGGCGGAGCCTATGGAAAAACGCCAGCAACGC
GGCCTTTTTACGGTTCCTGGCCTTTTGCTGGCCTTTTGCTCACATGTTCTTTCCTGCGTTATCCCCTGAT
TCTGTGGATAACCGTATTACCGCCTTTGAGTGAGCTGATACCGCTCGCCGCAGCCGAACGACCGAGCGCA
GCGAGTCAGTGAGCGAGGAAGCGGAAGAGCGCCCAATACGCAAACCGCCTCTCCCCGCGCGTTGGCCGAT
TCATTAATGCAGGATCTCGATCCCGCGAAAT
